Addgene plasmid #31132: pCSCre
Depositing lab: Gerhart Ryffel. Depositing organization: Universitaetsklinikum Essen. Publication: FLP and Cre recombinase function in Xenopus embryos. Werdien D, Peiler G, Ryffel GU. Nucleic Acids Res. 2001 Jun 1. 29(11):E53-3. 10.1093/nar/29.11.e53 PubMed 11376165.
Backbone
  Vector backbone: pCS2+
  Backbone size w/o insert (bp): 4100
  Vector type: Mammalian Expression
Growth in bacteria
  Bacterial resistance: Ampicillin, 100 μg/mL
  Growth temperature: 37°C
  Growth strain: DH5alpha
  Copy number: High Copy
Gene/Insert
  Gene/Insert name: Cre recombinase (alt name: Cre)
  Species: bacteriophage P1
  Insert size (bp): 1600
  Entrez Gene: cre (a.k.a. P1_gp003)
  Cloning method: Restriction Enzyme; 5′ cloning site EcoRI (not destroyed); 3′ cloning site NotI (not destroyed)
  Sequencing primers: 5′ n/a
Terms and licenses: Academic/Nonprofit Terms; Industry Terms: Not Available to Industry
How to cite: pCSCre was a gift from Gerhart Ryffel (Addgene plasmid # 31132 ; http://n2t.net/addgene:31132 ; RRID:Addgene_31132)
