[The description below was written by a language model from this plasmid's Addgene catalogue record and pLannotate feature annotations shown in this document.]
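Description:
pCSCre is a Cre recombinase expression plasmid built on the pCS2+ backbone, a vector catalogued here as a mammalian expression vector. The associated publication title concerns FLP and Cre function in Xenopus embryos. The annotated sequence is 5,468 nt. It is maintained in E. coli as a high-copy plasmid through a ColE1/pUC-type origin and selected with ampicillin via the β-lactamase gene and its native promoter. An f1 origin is also present, which allows production of single-stranded DNA. Remnants of lac regulatory elements, lacZα and lacI are backbone leftovers with no evident role.

The payload is the bacteriophage P1 Cre coding sequence, inserted between EcoRI and NotI sites that both remain intact. Because the plasmid is circular, the simian cytomegalovirus IE94 enhancer/promoter at the end of the numbered sequence lies directly upstream of an SP6 promoter and the Cre open reading frame. This arrangement allows two modes of use. The CMV IE94 promoter can drive Cre expression from plasmid DNA introduced into vertebrate cells or embryos, while the SP6 promoter permits in vitro transcription of sense Cre mRNA, for example for injection. A T3 promoter sits downstream in the opposite orientation.

The catalogued insert of about 1.6 kb is longer than the Cre coding region. The extra downstream sequence includes a short fragment of a neomycin/kanamycin resistance gene followed by an HSV thymidine kinase polyadenylation signal, apparently carried over from the source of the Cre fragment. The resistance fragment is too partial to be functional. No SV40 polyadenylation signal is annotated in the feature table. Expressed Cre catalyses recombination between loxP sites, so the plasmid suits excision or rearrangement of floxed reporter or transgene cassettes.
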