Features (pLannotate 1.2.2; 16 found; start..end, strand, type, name):
     35..53      +  promoter       SP6 promoter: promoter for bacteriophage SP6 RNA polymerase
    115..1146    +  CDS            Cre: site-specific recombinase Cre is a site-specific recombinase from bacteriophage P1. Recombination occurs at loxP sequences.
   1457..1620    +  CDS            NeoR/KanR (fragment): aminoglycoside phosphotransferase confers resistance to neomycin, kanamycin, and G418 (Geneticin®)
   1627..1675    +  polyA_signal   HSV TK poly(A) signal: herpes simplex virus thymidine kinase polyadenylation signal (Cole and Stacy, 1985)
   1687..1725    -  misc_feature   MCS (fragment): pBluescript multiple cloning site
   1764..1782    -  promoter       T3 promoter: promoter for bacteriophage T3 RNA polymerase
   1827..1843    -  protein_bind   lac operator: The lac repressor binds to the lac operator to inhibit transcription in E. coli. This inhibition can be relieved by adding lactose or isopropyl-β-D-thiogalactopyranoside (IPTG). lac repressor encoded by lacI
   1851..1881    -  promoter       lac promoter: promoter for the E. coli lac operon
   1896..1917    -  protein_bind   CAP binding site: CAP binding activates transcription in the presence of cAMP. E. coli catabolite activator protein
   1930..2022    -  CDS            lacI (fragment): lac repressor; lacI; The lac repressor binds to the lac operator to inhibit transcription in E. coli. This inhibition can be relieved by adding lactose or isopropyl-β-D-thiogalactopyranoside (IPTG).
   2205..2793    -  rep_origin     ori: high-copy-number ColE1/pMB1/pBR322/pUC origin of replication
   2964..3824    -  CDS            AmpR: β-lactamase; bla; confers resistance to ampicillin, carbenicillin, and related antibiotics
   3825..3929    -  promoter       AmpR promoter: bla
   3982..4410    -  rep_origin     f1 ori (sequence partly withheld): f1 bacteriophage origin of replication; arrow indicates direction of (+) strand synthesis
   4415..4481    -  CDS            lacZα (fragment): LacZα fragment of β-galactosidase; lacZ fragment
   4484..5468    +  promoter       CMV IE94 promoter: enhancer/promoter region of simian cytomegalovirus major immediate early transcription unit IE94
>Addgene plasmid #31132 | pCSCre | depositor full sequence | sequence record 14294 | Author sequence
CGCCATTCTGCCTGGGGACGTCGGAGCAAGCTTGATTTAGGTGACACTATAGAATACAAGCTACTTGTTC
TTTTTGCAGGATCCCATCGATTCCCGGGAATTCCTGCAGCCGATATGTCCAATTTACTGACCGTACACCA
AAATTTGCCTGCATTACCGGTCGATGCAACGAGTGATGAGGTTCGCAAGAACCTGATGGACATGTTCAGG
GATCGCCAGGCGTTTTCTGAGCATACCTGGAAAATGCTTCTGTCCGTTTGCCGGTCGTGGGCGGCATGGT
GCAAGTTGAATAACCGGAAATGGTTTCCCGCAGAACCTGAAGATGTTCGCGATTATCTTCTATATCTTCA
GGCGCGCGGTCTGGCAGTAAAAACTATCCAGCAACATTTGGGCCAGCTAAACATGCTTCATCGTCGGTCC
GGGCTGCCACGACCAAGTGACAGCAATGCTGTTTCACTGGTTATGCGGCGGATCCGAAAAGAAAACGTTG
ATGCCGGTGAACGTGCAAAACAGGCTCTAGCGTTCGAACGCACTGATTTCGACCAGGTTCGTTCACTCAT
GGAAAATAGCGATCGCTGCCAGGATATACGTAATCTGGCATTTCTGGGGATTGCTTATAACACCCTGTTA
CGTATAGCCGAAATTGCCAGGATCAGGGTTAAAGATATCTCACGTACTGACGGTGGGAGAATGTTAATCC
ATATTGGCAGAACGAAAACGCTGGTTAGCACCGCAGGTGTAGAGAAGGCACTTAGCCTGGGGGTAACTAA
ACTGGTCGAGCGATGGATTTCCGTCTCTGGTGTAGCTGATGATCCGAATAACTACCTGTTTTGCCGGGTC
AGAAAAAATGGTGTTGCCGCGCCATCTGCCACCAGCCAGCTATCAACTCGCGCCCTGGAAGGGATTTTTG
AAGCAACTCATCGATTGATTTACGGCGCTAAGGATGACTCTGGTCAGAGATACCTGGCCTGGTCTGGACA
CAGTGCCCGTGTCGGAGCCGCGCGAGATATGGCCCGCGCTGGAGTTTCAATACCGGAGATCATGCAAGCT
GGTGGCTGGACCAATGTAAATATTGTCATGAACTATATCCGTAACCTGGATAGTGAAACAGGGGCAATGG
TGCGCCTGCTGGAAGATGGCGATTAGCCATTAACGCGTAAATGATTGCTATAATTATTTGATATTTATGG
TGACATATGAGAAAGGATTTCAACATCGACGGAAAATATGTAGTGCTGTCTGTAAGCACTAATATTCAGT
CGCCAGCCGTCATTGTCACTGTAAAGCTGAGCGATAGAATGCCTGATATTGACTCAATATCCGTTGCGTT
TCCTGTCAAAAGTATGCGTAGTGCTGAACATTTCGTGATGAATGCCACCGAGGAAGAAGCACGGCGCGGT
TTTGCTAAAGTGATGTCTGAGTTTGGCGAACTCTTGGGTAAGGTTGGAATTGTCGAGGCTGGGTGTGGCG
GACCGCTATCAGGACATAGCGTTGGCTACCCGTGATATTGCTGAAGAGCTTGGCGGCGAATGGGCTGACC
GCTTCCTCGTGCTTTACGGTATCGCCGCTCCCGATTCGCAGCGCATCGCCTTCNATCGCCTTCTTGACGA
GTTCTTCTGAGGGGATCGGCAATAAAAAGACAGAATAAAACGCACGGGTGTTGGGTCGTTTGTTCGGATC
CGTCGACCTGCAGCCCGGGGGATCCACTAGTTCTAGAGCGGCCGCGGCGCCAATGCATTGGGCCCGGTAC
CCAGCTTTTGTTCCCTTTAGTGAGGGTTAATTGCGCGCTTGGCGTAATCATGGTCATAGCTGTTTCCTGT
GTGAAATTGTTATCCGCTCACAATTCCACACAACATACGAGCCGGAAGCATAAAGTGTAAAGCCTGGGGT
GCCTAATGAGTGAGCTAACTCACATTAATTGCGTTGCGCTCACTGCCCGCTTTCCAGTCGGGAAACCTGT
CGTGCCAGCTGCATTAATGAATCGGCCAACGCGCGGGGAGAGGCGGTTTGCGTATTGGGCGCTCTTCCGC
TTCCTCGCTCACTGACTCGCTGCGCTCGGTCGTTCGGCTGCGGCGAGCGGTATCAGCTCACTCAAAGGCG
GTAATACGGTTATCCACAGAATCAGGGGATAACGCAGGAAAGAACATGTGAGCAAAAGGCCAGCAAAAGG
CCAGGAACCGTAAAAAGGCCGCGTTGCTGGCGTTTTTCCATAGGCTCCGCCCCCCTGACGAGCATCACAA
AAATCGACGCTCAAGTCAGAGGTGGCGAAACCCGACAGGACTATAAAGATACCAGGCGTTTCCCCCTGGA
AGCTCCCTCGTGCGCTCTCCTGTTCCGACCCTGCCGCTTACCGGATACCTGTCCGCCTTTCTCCCTTCGG
GAAGCGTGGCGCTTTCTCATAGCTCACGCTGTAGGTATCTCAGTTCGGTGTAGGTCGTTCGCTCCAAGCT
GGGCTGTGTGCACGAACCCCCCGTTCAGCCCGACCGCTGCGCCTTATCCGGTAACTATCGTCTTGAGTCC
AACCCGGTAAGACACGACTTATCGCCACTGGCAGCAGCCACTGGTAACAGGATTAGCAGAGCGAGGTATG
TAGGCGGTGCTACAGAGTTCTTGAAGTGGTGGCCTAACTACGGCTACACTAGAAGGACAGTATTTGGTAT
CTGCGCTCTGCTGAAGCCAGTTACCTTCGGAAAAAGAGTTGGTAGCTCTTGATCCGGCAAACAAACCACC
GCTGGTAGCGGTGGTTTTTTTGTTTGCAAGCAGCAGATTACGCGCAGAAAAAAAGGATCTCAAGAAGATC
CTTTGATCTTTTCTACGGGGTCTGACGCTCAGTGGAACGAAAACTCACGTTAAGGGATTTTGGTCATGAG
ATTATCAAAAAGGATCTTCACCTAGATCCTTTTAAATTAAAAATGAAGTTTTAAATCAATCTAAAGTATA
TATGAGTAAACTTGGTCTGACAGTTACCAATGCTTAATCAGTGAGGCACCTATCTCAGCGATCTGTCTAT
TTCGTTCATCCATAGTTGCCTGACTCCCCGTCGTGTAGATAACTACGATACGGGAGGGCTTACCATCTGG
CCCCAGTGCTGCAATGATACCGCGAGACCCACGCTCACCGGCTCCAGATTTATCAGCAATAAACCAGCCA
GCCGGAAGGGCCGAGCGCAGAAGTGGTCCTGCAACTTTATCCGCCTCCATCCAGTCTATTAATTGTTGCC
GGGAAGCTAGAGTAAGTAGTTCGCCAGTTAATAGTTTGCGCAACGTTGTTGCCATTGCTACAGGCATCGT
GGTGTCACGCTCGTCGTTTGGTATGGCTTCATTCAGCTCCGGTTCCCAACGATCAAGGCGAGTTACATGA
TCCCCCATGTTGTGCAAAAAAGCGGTTAGCTCCTTCGGTCCTCCGATCGTTGTCAGAAGTAAGTTGGCCG
CAGTGTTATCACTCATGGTTATGGCAGCACTGCATAATTCTCTTACTGTCATGCCATCCGTAAGATGCTT
TTCTGTGACTGGTGAGTACTCAACCAAGTCATTCTGAGAATAGTGTATGCGGCGACCGAGTTGCTCTTGC
CCGGCGTCAATACGGGATAATACCGCGCCACATAGCAGAACTTTAAAAGTGCTCATCATTGGAAAACGTT
CTTCGGGGCGAAAACTCTCAAGGATCTTACCGCTGTTGAGATCCAGTTCGATGTAACCCACTCGTGCACC
CAACTGATCTTCAGCATCTTTTACTTTCACCAGCGTTTCTGGGTGAGCAAAAACAGGAAGGCAAAATGCC
GCAAAAAAGGGAATAAGGGCGACACGGAAATGTTGAATACTCATACTCTTCCTTTTTCAATATTATTGAA
GCATTTATCAGGGTTATTGTCTCATGAGCGGATACATATTTGAATGTATTTAGAAAAATAAACAAATAGG
GGTTCCGCGCACATTTCCCCGAAAAGTGCCACCTAAATTGTAAGCGTTAATATTTTGTTAAAATTCGCGT
TAAATTTTTGTTAAATCAGCTCATTTTTTAACCAATAGGCCGAAATCGGCAAAATCCCTTATAAATCAAA
AGAATAGACCGAGATAGGGT
[37 nt withheld, positions 4081-4117]
AAAGAACGTGGACTCCAACGTCAAAGG
[49 nt withheld, positions 4145-4193]
T
[91 nt withheld, positions 4195-4285]
G
[124 nt withheld, positions 4287-4410]
CCCATTCGCCATTCAGGCTGCGCAACTGTTGGGAAGGGCGATCGGTGCGGGCCTCTTCGCTATTACGCCA
GTCGACCATAGCCAATTCAATATGGCGTATATGGACTCATGCCAATTCAATATGGTGGATCTGGACCTGT
GCCAATTCAATATGGCGTATATGGACTCGTGCCAATTCAATATGGTGGATCTGGACCCCAGCCAATTCAA
TATGGCGGACTTGGCACCATGCCAATTCAATATGGCGGACTTGGCACTGTGCCAACTGGGGAGGGGTCTA
CTTGGCACGGTGCCAAGTTTGAGGAGGGGTCTTGGCCCTGTGCCAAGTCCGCCATATTGAATTGGCATGG
TGCCAATAATGGCGGCCATATTGGCTATATGCCAGGATCAATATATAGGCAATATCCAATATGGCCCTAT
GCCAATATGGCTATTGGCCAGGTTCAATACTATGTATTGGCCCTATGCCATATAGTATTCCATATATGGG
TTTTCCTATTGACGTAGATAGCCCCTCCCAATGGGCGGTCCCATATACCATATATGGGGCTTCCTAATAC
CGCCCATAGCCACTCCCCCATTGACGTCAATGGTCTCTATATATGGTCTTTCCTATTGACGTCATATGGG
CGGTCCTATTGACGTATATGGCGCCTCCCCCATTGACGTCAATTACGGTAAATGGCCCGCCTGGCTCAAT
GCCCATTGACGTCAATAGGACCACCCACCATTGACGTCAATGGGATGGCTCATTGCCCATTCATATCCGT
TCTCACGCCCCCTATTGACGTCAATGACGGTAAATGGCCCACTTGGCAGTACATCAATATCTATTAATAG
TAACTTGGCAAGTACATTACTATTGGAAGTACGCCAGGGTACATTGGCAGTACTCCCATTGACGTCAATG
GCGGTAAATGGCCCGCGATGGCTGCCAAGTACATCCCCATTGACGTCAATGGGGAGGGGCAATGACGCAA
ATGGGCGTTCCATTGACGTAAATGGGCGGTAGGCGTGCCTAATGGGAGGTCTATATAAGCAATGCTCGTT
TAGGGAAC
