>Addgene plasmid #31132 | pCSCre | addgene partial sequence | sequence record 37070 | CMV-F 5'-CGCAAATGGGCGGTAGGCGTG-3'
GCNATAGCATGCTCGTTTAGGGAACCGCCATTCTGCCTGGGGACGTCGGAGCAAGCTTGATTTAGGTGAC
ACTATAGAATACAAGCTACTTGTTCTTTTTGCAGGATCCCATCGATTCCCGGGAATTCCTGCAGCCGATA
TGTCCAATTTACTGACCGTACACCAAAATTTGCCTGCATTACCGGTCGATGCAACGAGTGATGAGGTTCG
CAAGAACCTGATGGACATGTTCAGGGATCGCCAGGCGTTTTCTGAGCATACCTGGAAAATGCTTCTGTCC
GTTTGCCGGTCGTGGGCGGCATGGTGCAAGTTGAATAACCGGAAATGGTTTCCCGCAGAACCTGAAGATG
TTCGCGATTATCTTCTATATCTTCAGGCGCGCGGTCTGGCAGTAAAAACTATCCAGCAACATTTGGGCCA
GCTAAACATGCTTCATCGTCGGTCCGGGCTGCCACGACCAAGTGACAGCAATGCTGTTTCACTGGTTATG
CGGCGGATCCGAAAAGAAAACGTTGATGCCGGTGAACGTGCAAAACAGGCTCTAGCGTTCGAACGCACTG
ATTTCGACCAGGTTCGTTCACTCATGGAAAATAGCGATCGCTGCCAGGATATACGTAATCTGGCATTTCT
GGGGATTGCTTATAACACCCTGTTACGTATAGCCGAAATTGCCAGGATCAGGGTTAAAGATATCTCACGT
ACTGACGGTGGGAGAATGTTAATCCATATTGGCAGAACGAAAACGCTGGTTAGCACCGCAGGTGTAGAGA
AGGCACTTAGCCTGGGGGTAACTAAACTGGTCGAGCGATGGATTTCCGTCTCTGGTGTAGCTGATGATCC
GAATAACTACCTGTTTTGCCGGGTCAGAAAAAATGGTGTTGCCGCGCCATCTGCCACCAGCCAGCTATCA
ACTCGCGCCCTGGAA
